Addgene plasmid #71242: pHsp83-NLS-HA-2xMCP-2xTagRFP-T
Purpose: Used to label reporter mRNAs. Drosophila expression of the MCP protein fused to TagRFP-T.
Depositing lab: Anne Ephrussi. Depositing organization: European Molecular Biology Laboratory (EMBL), Heidelberg. Publication: Translation. An RNA biosensor for imaging the first round of translation from single cells to living animals. Halstead JM, Lionnet T, Wilbertz JH, Wippich F, Ephrussi A, Singer RH, Chao JA. Science. 2015 Mar 20;347(6228):1367-671. doi: 10.1126/science.aaa3380. PubMed 25792328.
Backbone
  Vector backbone: pHsp83
  Vector type: Insect Expression ; P element-mediated germline transformation
Growth in bacteria
  Bacterial resistance: Ampicillin, 100 μg/mL
  Growth temperature: 37°C
  Growth strain: DH5alpha
  Copy number: Low Copy
Gene/Insert
  Gene/Insert name: NLS-2xMCP-2xTagRFP-T (alt name: NLS-MCP-RFP)
  Promoter: Hsp83
  Tag / fusion protein: TagRFP-T (C terminal on insert)
  Cloning method: Unknown
  Sequencing primers: 5′ pCasper-F
Terms and licenses: Academic/Nonprofit Terms; Industry Terms: Not Available to Industry
How to cite: pHsp83-NLS-HA-2xMCP-2xTagRFP-T was a gift from Anne Ephrussi (Addgene plasmid # 71242 ; http://n2t.net/addgene:71242 ; RRID:Addgene_71242)
