[The description below was written by a language model from this plasmid's Addgene catalogue record and pLannotate feature annotations shown in this document.]
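Description:
pHsp83-NLS-HA-2xMCP-2xTagRFP-T is a 12.7 kb Drosophila transformation plasmid built on the pHsp83 backbone, a pCaSpeR-style vector for P element-mediated germline transformation. The annotated P element 5' and 3' ends are the sequences that transposase recognises to mobilise the intervening DNA into the fly genome. A full-length mini-white gene lies next to the 5' end and provides an eye-colour marker for identifying transformants. In bacteria the plasmid is maintained through a ColE1/pBR322-type origin and selected with ampicillin via the bla gene. The catalogue lists it as low copy. Short annotated fragments of mini-white, bom, rop and the Drosophila Or2a gene appear to be backbone or flanking remnants rather than functional parts.

The payload is a fusion protein expressed from the Hsp83 promoter. This promoter is named in the record but not annotated in the feature table. According to the construct name, the coding region starts with a nuclear localisation signal and an HA epitope tag, neither of which was detected by the annotation. These are followed by two copies of the bacteriophage MS2 coat protein (MCP), seen as several adjacent MS2 matches, and then by two tandem copies of the red fluorescent protein TagRFP-T at the C terminus. A short fragment matching WPRE follows the coding sequence.

MCP binds a specific MS2 RNA stem-loop, so the fusion labels reporter transcripts carrying such hairpins with red fluorescence. The NLS sends unbound protein to the nucleus, which generally lowers cytoplasmic background. The stated purpose is labelling reporter mRNAs in Drosophila, and the associated publication describes an RNA biosensor for imaging the first round of translation in cells and living animals.
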