Features (pLannotate 1.2.2; 19 found; start..end, strand, type, name):
    810..1508    +  CDS            Or2a (fragment): OR2A_DROME - Also known as AN4, DOR2F.1, dor62, OR2F.1. Experimental evidence at transcript level: Swiss-Prot protein existence level 2. Odorant receptor which mediates acceptance or avoidance behavior, depending on its substrates. The odorant receptor repertoire encodes a large collection of odor stimuli that vary widely in identity, intensity, and duration. May form a complex with Orco to form odorant-sensing units, providing sensitive and prolonged odorant signaling and calcium permeability. From Drosophila melanogaster (Fruit fly).
   1495..1727    +  misc_feature   P element 3' end: P element 3' end
   1727..2229    +  gene           mini-white (fragment): white; This modified version of the white gene lacks part of the first intron.
   2230..2299    -  misc_feature   bom (fragment): basis of mobility region from pBR322
   2401..2436    -  CDS            rop (fragment): Rop protein, which maintains plasmids at low copy number; rop
   2531..2635    +  promoter       AmpR promoter: bla
   2636..3496    +  CDS            AmpR: β-lactamase; bla; confers resistance to ampicillin, carbenicillin, and related antibiotics
   3667..4255    +  rep_origin     ori: high-copy-number ColE1/pMB1/pBR322/pUC origin of replication
   4261..4489    +  CDS            mini-white (fragment): Drosophila white gene eye color pigment; white; This is a modified version of the white gene lacking part of the first intron.
   4490..5075    +  misc_feature   P element 5' end: No description available
   5086..9188    -  gene           mini-white: white; This modified version of the white gene lacks part of the first intron.
  10211..10250   +  misc_feature   MCS (fragment): pBluescript multiple cloning site
  10251..10276   -  misc_feature   MCS (fragment): pBluescript multiple cloning site
  10384..10582   +  CDS            MS2 (fragment): bacteriophage MS2 coat protein binds to a specific stem-loop structure in the viral RNA (Peabody, 1993)
  10588..10731   +  CDS            MS2 (fragment): bacteriophage MS2 coat protein binds to a specific stem-loop structure in the viral RNA (Peabody, 1993)
  10735..11085   +  CDS            CAPSD_BPMS2 (fragment): Experimental evidence at protein level: Swiss-Prot protein existence level 1. Acts as a translational repressor of viral replicase synthesis late in infection. This latter function is the result of capsid protein interaction with an RNA hairpin which contains the replicase ribosome-binding site. From Escherichia phage MS2 (Bacteriophage MS2).
  11098..11826   +  CDS            TagRFP-T: TagRFP-T is a basic (constitutively fluorescent) red fluorescent protein published in 2008, derived from Entacmaea quadricolor. It has low acid sensitivity.
  11866..12597   +  CDS            TagRFP-T: TagRFP-T is a basic (constitutively fluorescent) red fluorescent protein published in 2008, derived from Entacmaea quadricolor. It has low acid sensitivity.
  12614..12699   +  misc_feature   WPRE (fragment): woodchuck hepatitis virus posttranscriptional regulatory element
>Addgene plasmid #71242 | pHsp83-NLS-HA-2xMCP-2xTagRFP-T | depositor full sequence | sequence record 127263 | pHsp83-NLS-HA-2xMCP-2xTagRFP-T sequence 12700 bps
GTACCTCTAGAGTCGACCTCGAACGTTAACGTTAACGTAACGTTAACTCGAGGAGCTTGATAACATTATA
CCTAAACCCATGGTCAAGAGTAAACATTTCTGCCTTTGAAGTTGAGAACACAATTAAGCATCCCCTGGTT
AAACCTGACATTCATACTTGTTAATAGCGCCATAAACATAGCACCAATTCGAAGAATACTTGTTAATAGC
GCCATAAACATAGCACCAATTTCGAAGAAACTCAGTTAAAAGCAATTAGCAATTAGCAATTAGCAATAAC
TCTGCTGACTTCAAAACGAGAAGAGTTGCAAGTATTTGTAAGGCACAGTTTATAGACCACCGACGGCTCA
TTAGGGCTCGTCATGTAACTAAGCGCGGTGAAACCCAATTGAACATATAGTGGAATTATTATTATCAATG
GGGAAGATTTAACCCTCAGGTAGCAAAGTAATTTAATTGCAAATAGAGAGTCCTAAGACTAAATAATATA
TTTAAAAATCTGGCCCTTTGACCTTGCTTGTCAGGTGCATTTGGGTTCAATCGTAAGTTGCTTCTATATA
AACACTTTCCCCATCCCCGCAATAATGAAGAATACCGCAGAATAAAGAGAGATTTGCAACAAAAAATAAA
GGCATTGCGAAAACTTTTTATGGGGGATCATTACACTCGGGCCTACGGTTACAATTCCCAGCCACTTAAG
CGACAAGTTTGGCCAACAATCCATCTAATAGCTAATAGCGCAATCACTGGTAATCGCAAGAGTATATAGG
CAATAGAACCCATGGATTTGACCAAAGGTAACCGAGACAATGGAGAAGCAAGAGGATTTCAAACTGAACA
CCCACAGTGCTGTGTACTACCACTGGCGCGTTTGGGAGCTCACTGGCCTGATGCGTCCTCCGGGCGTTTC
AAGCCTGCTTTACGTGGTATACTCCATTACGGTCAACTTGGTGGTCACCGTGCTGTTTCCCTTGAGCTTG
CTGGCCAGGCTGCTGTTCACCACCAACATGGCCGGATTGTGCGAGAACCTGACCATAACTATTACCGATA
TTGTGGCCAATTTGAAGTTTGCGAATGTGTACATGGTGAGGAAGCAGCTCCATGAGATTCGCTCTCTCCT
AAGGCTCATGGACGCTAGAGCCCGGCTGGTGGGCGATCCCGAGGAGATTTCTGCCTTGAGGAAGGAAGTG
AATATCGCACAGGGCACTTTCCGCACCTTTGCCAGTATTTTCGTATTTGGCACTACTTTGAGTTGCGTCC
GCGTGGTCGTTCGCCCGGATCGAGAGCTCCTGTATCCGGCCTGGTTCGGCGTTGACTGGATGCACTCCAC
CAGAAACTATGTGCTCATCAATATCTACCAGCTCTTCGGCTTGATAGTGCAGGCTATACAGAACTGCGCT
AGTGACTCCTATCCGCCTGCGTTTCTCTGCCTGCTCACGGGTCATATGCGTGCTTTGGAGCTGAGGGTGC
GGCGGATTGGCTGCAGCCAAGCTTTGCGTACTCGCAAATTATTAAAAATAAAACTTTAAAAATAATTTCG
TCTAATTAATATTATGAGTTAATTCAAACCCCACGGACATGCTAAGGGTTAATCAACAATCATATCGCTG
TCTCACTCAGACTCAATACGACACTCAGAATACTATTCCTTTCACTCGCACTTATTGCAAGCATACGTTA
AGTGGATGTCTCTTGCCGACGGGACCACCTTATGTTATTTCATCATGGTCTGGCCATTCTCATCGTGAGC
TTCCGGGTGCTCGCATATCTGGCTCTAAGACTTCGGGCCCGACGCAAGGAGTAGCCGACATATATCCGAA
ATAACTGCTTGTTTTTTTTTTTTACCATTATTACCATCGTGTTTACTGTTTATTGCCCCCTCAAAAAGCT
AATGTAATTATATTTGTGCCAATAAAAACAAGATATGACCTATAGAATACAAGTATTTCCCCTTCGAACA
TCCCCACAAGTAGACTTTGGATTTGTCTTCTAACCAAAAGACTTACACACCTGCATACCTTACATCAAAA
ACTCGTTTATCGCTACATAAAACACCGGGATATATTTTTTATATACATACTTTTCAAATCGCGCGCCCTC
TTCATAATTCACCTCCACCACACCACGTTTCGTAGTTGCTCTTTCGCTGTCTCCCACCCGCTCTCCGCAA
CACATTCACCTTTTGTTCGACGACCTTGGAGCGACTGTCGTTAGTTCCGCGCGATTCGGGTGCGGTATTT
CACACCGCATATGGTGCACTCTCAGTACAATCTGCTCTGATGCCGCATAGTTAAGCCAGCCCCGACACCC
GCCAACACCCGCTGACGCGCCCTGACGGGCTTGTCTGCTCCCGGCATCCGCTTACAGACAAGCTGTGACC
GTCTCCGGGAGCTGCATGTGTCAGAGGTTTTCACCGTCATCACCGAAACGCGCGAGACGAAAGGGCCTCG
TGATACGCCTATTTTTATAGGTTAATGTCATGATAATAATGGTTTCTTAGACGTCAGGTGGCACTTTTCG
GGGAAATGTGCGCGGAACCCCTATTTGTTTATTTTTCTAAATACATTCAAATATGTATCCGCTCATGAGA
CAATAACCCTGATAAATGCTTCAATAATATTGAAAAAGGAAGAGTATGAGTATTCAACATTTCCGTGTCG
CCCTTATTCCCTTTTTTGCGGCATTTTGCCTTCCTGTTTTTGCTCACCCAGAAACGCTGGTGAAAGTAAA
AGATGCTGAAGATCAGTTGGGTGCACGAGTGGGTTACATCGAACTGGATCTCAACAGCGGTAAGATCCTT
GAGAGTTTTCGCCCCGAAGAACGTTTTCCAATGATGAGCACTTTTAAAGTTCTGCTATGTGGCGCGGTAT
TATCCCGTATTGACGCCGGGCAAGAGCAACTCGGTCGCCGCATACACTATTCTCAGAATGACTTGGTTGA
GTACTCACCAGTCACAGAAAAGCATCTTACGGATGGCATGACAGTAAGAGAATTATGCAGTGCTGCCATA
ACCATGAGTGATAACACTGCGGCCAACTTACTTCTGACAACGATCGGAGGACCGAAGGAGCTAACCGCTT
TTTTGCACAACATGGGGGATCATGTAACTCGCCTTGATCGTTGGGAACCGGAGCTGAATGAAGCCATACC
AAACGACGAGCGTGACACCACGATGCCTGTAGCAATGGCAACAACGTTGCGCAAACTATTAACTGGCGAA
CTACTTACTCTAGCTTCCCGGCAACAATTAATAGACTGGATGGAGGCGGATAAAGTTGCAGGACCACTTC
TGCGCTCGGCCCTTCCGGCTGGCTGGTTTATTGCTGATAAATCTGGAGCCGGTGAGCGTGGGTCTCGCGG
TATCATTGCAGCACTGGGGCCAGATGGTAAGCCCTCCCGTATCGTAGTTATCTACACGACGGGGAGTCAG
GCAACTATGGATGAACGAAATAGACAGATCGCTGAGATAGGTGCCTCACTGATTAAGCATTGGTAACTGT
CAGACCAAGTTTACTCATATATACTTTAGATTGATTTAAAACTTCATTTTTAATTTAAAAGGATCTAGGT
GAAGATCCTTTTTGATAATCTCATGACCAAAATCCCTTAACGTGAGTTTTCGTTCCACTGAGCGTCAGAC
CCCGTAGAAAAGATCAAAGGATCTTCTTGAGATCCTTTTTTTCTGCGCGTAATCTGCTGCTTGCAAACAA
AAAAACCACCGCTACCAGCGGTGGTTTGTTTGCCGGATCAAGAGCTACCAACTCTTTTTCCGAAGGTAAC
TGGCTTCAGCAGAGCGCAGATACCAAATACTGTTCTTCTAGTGTAGCCGTAGTTAGGCCACCACTTCAAG
AACTCTGTAGCACCGCCTACATACCTCGCTCTGCTAATCCTGTTACCAGTGGCTGCTGCCAGTGGCGATA
AGTCGTGTCTTACCGGGTTGGACTCAAGACGATAGTTACCGGATAAGGCGCAGCGGTCGGGCTGAACGGG
GGGTTCGTGCACACAGCCCAGCTTGGAGCGAACGACCTACACCGAACTGAGATACCTACAGCGTGAGCTA
TGAGAAAGCGCCACGCTTCCCGAAGGGAGAAAGGCGGACAGGTATCCGGTAAGCGGCAGGGTCGGAACAG
GAGAGCGCACGAGGGAGCTTCCAGGGGGAAACGCCTGGTATCTTTATAGTCCTGTCGGGTTTCGCCACCT
CTGACTTGAGCGTCGATTTTTGTGATGCTCGTCAGGGGGGCGGAGCCTATGGAAAAACGCCTTCTTCTTG
AACTCGGGCTCGGTGCCAGTATACCTCAAATGGTTGTCGTACCTCTCATGGTTCCGTTACGCCAACGAGG
GTCTGCTGATTAACCAATGGGCGGACGTGGAGCCGGGCGAAATTAGCTGCACATCGTCGAACACCACGTG
CCCCAGTTCGGGCAAGGTCATCCTGGAGACGCTTAACTTCTCCGCCGCCGATCTGCCGCTGGACTACGTG
GGTCTGGCCCATGATGAAATAACATAAGGTGGTCCCGTCGATAGCCGAAGCTTACCGAAGTATACACTTA
AATTCAGTGCACGTTTGCTTGTTGAGAGGAAAGGTTGTGTGCGGACGAATTTTTTTTTGAAAACATTAAC
CCTTACGTGGAATAAAAAAAAATGAAATATTGCAAATTTTGCTGCAAAGCTGTGACTGGAGTAAAATTAA
TTCACGTGCCGAAGTGTGCTATTAAGAGAAAATTGTGGGAGCAGAGCCTTGGGTGCAGCCTTGGTGAAAA
CTCCCAAATTTGTGATACCCACTTTAATGATTCGCAGTGGAAGGCTGCACCTGCAAAAGGTCAGACATTT
AAAAGGAGGCGACTCAACGCAGATGCCGTACCTAGTAAAGTGATAGAGCCTGAACCAGAAAAGATAAAAG
AAGGCTATACCAGTGGGAGTACACAAACAGAGTAAGTTTGAATAGTAAAAAAAATCATTTATGTAAACAA
TAACGTGACTGTGCGTTAGGTCCTGTTCATTGTTTAATGAAAATAAGAGCTTGAGGGAAAAAATTCGTAC
TTTGGAGTACGAAATGCGTCGTTTAGAGCAGCAGCCGAATTAATTCTAGTTCCAGTGAAATCCAAGCATT
TTCTAAATTAAATGTATTCTTATTATTATAGTTGTTATTTTTGATATATATAAACAACACTATTATGCCC
ACCATTTTTTTGAGATGCATCTACACAAGGAACAAACACTGGATGTCACTTTCAGTTCAAATTGTAACGC
TAATCACTCCGAACAGGTCACAAAAAATTACCTTAAAAAGTCATAATATTAAATTAGAATAAATATAGCT
GTGAGGGAAATATATACAAATATATTGGAGCAAATAAATTGTACATACAAATATTTATTACTAATTTCTA
TTGAGACGAAATGAACCACTCGGAACCATTTGAGCGAACCGAATCGCGCGGAACTAACGACAGTCGCTCC
AAGGTCGTCGAACAAAAGGTGAATGTGTTGCGGAGAGCGGGTGGGAGACAGCGAAAGAGCAACTACGAAA
CGTGGTGTGGTGGAGGTGAATTATGAAGAGGGCGCGCGATTTGAAAAGTATGTATATAAAAAATATATCC
CGGTGTTTTATGTAGCGATAAACGAGTTTTTGATGTAAGGTATGCAGGTGTGTAAGTCTTTTGGTTAGAA
GACAAATCCAAAGTCTACTTGTGGGGATGTTCGAAGGGGAAATACTTGTATTCTATAGGTCATATCTTGT
TTTTATTGGCACAAATATAATTACATTAGCTTTTTGAGGGGGCAATAAACAGTAAACACGATGGTAATAA
TGGTAAAAAAAAAAAACAAGCAGTTATTTCGGATATATGTCGGCTACTCCTTGCGTCGGGCCCGAAGTCT
TAGAGCCAGATATGCGAGCACCCGGAAGCTCACGATGAGAATGGCCAGACCCACGTAGTCCAGCGGCAGA
TCGGCGGCGGAGAAGTTAAGCGTCTCCAGGATGACCTTGCCCGAACTGGGGCACGTGGTGTTCGACGATG
TGCAGCTAATTTCGCCCGGCTCCACGTCCGCCCATTGGTTAATCAGCAGACCCTCGTTGGCGTAACGGAA
CCATGAGAGGTACGACAACCATTTGAGGTATACTGGCACCGAGCCCGAGTTCAAGAAGAAGCCGCCAAAG
AGCAGGAATGGTATGATAACCGGCGGACCCACAGACAGCGCCATCGAGGTCGAGGAGCTGGCGCAGGATA
TTAGATATCCGAAGGACGTTGACACATTGGCCACCAGAGTGACCAGCGCCAGGCAGTTGAAGAAGTGCAG
CACTCCGGCCCGCAGTCCGATCATCGGATAGGCAATCGCCGTGAAGACCAGTGGCACTGTGAGAAAAAGC
GGCAATTCGGCAATCGTTTTGCCCAGAAAGTATGTGTCACAGCGATAAAGTCGACTTCGGGCCTCCCTCA
TAAAAACTGGCAGCTCTGAGGTGAACACCTAAATCGAATCGATTCATTAGAAAGTTAGTAAATTATTGAA
ATGCAAATGTATTCTAAACATGACTTACATTTATCGTGGCAAAGACGTTTTGAAAGGTCATGTTGGTCAG
GAAGAGGAAGATGGCTCCGTTGATATTCATCACACCCACTTGCGTGAGTTGTTGGCCCAAAAAGATGAGG
CCAATCAAGATGGCAACCATCTGCAAATTAAAATGTTACTCGCATCTCATTAATATTCGCGAGTTAAATG
AAATTTATTTATCTTCTGCAAAACTATAAACTATACATCTCATTGAAAAAAACTAAGAAGGGTGTGGAAT
CAGGCAATTCTATCTAAAATCTAGCGAATTTGTTTCCAAGAATTGTAAGCGTTATATCATTTGTTTCCAC
TGGAACCACTCACCGTTGTCTGAATAAGTCGCACTTTTACGAGGAGTGGTTCCTTGAGCACCGACAGCCA
GGATCGCCACAGGACCGCCCGGAACTGCATGAACCAGGTGGCCTTGTAGGTGTACCCATTCTCCGGCTGC
TCCAGTGGCTTCTCCAGATTTTTGGTGGCCAACAACTGCTCCATATCCCGGGCTACTTTGCTAATGGCAA
AATTGTCGCATATCTTGGCGATCCGATCACGGGACTCGATCTCCCGTCCGGGCACAACGGCCAACACCTG
TACGTAAAAGTCCGCCGGATTGTAGTTGGTAGGACACTGGGCACCCACGCTGGATAGGAGTTGAGATGCC
CTTAATAAACACATCGAACTCACTAGGAAAAGAAGTCGACGGCTTCGCTGGGAGTGCCCAAGAAAGCTAC
CCTGCCCTCGGCCATCAGAAGGATCTTGTCAAAGAGCTCAAACAGCTCGGAAGACGGCTGATGAATGGTC
AGGATGACGGTCTTGCCCTTCTGCGACAGCTTCTTCAGCACCTGGACGACGCTGTGGGCGGTAAAGGAGT
CCAGTCCGGAGGTGGGCTCATCGCAGATCAGAAGCGGCGGATCGGTTAGAGCCTCGGAGGCGAATGCCAG
ACGCTTCCTTTCTCCGCCGGACAGACCTTTCACCCTGCCGGGCACACCGATGATCGTGTGCTGACATTTG
CTGAGCGAAAGCTCCTGGATCACCTGATCCACGCGGGCCACTCGCTGCCGATAGGTCAGATGTCGTGGCA
TCCGCACCATGGCTTGGAAAATCAGGTGTTCCCTGGCCGTTAGGGAGCCGATAAAGAGGTCATCCTGCTG
GACATAGGCGCACCTGGCCTGCATCTCCTTGGCGTCCACAGGTTGGCCATTGAGCAGTCGCATCCCGGAT
GGCGATACTTGGATGCCCTGCGGCGATCGAAAGGCAAGGGCATTCAGCAGGGTCGTCTTTCCGGCACCGG
AACTGCCCATCACGGCCAAAAGTTCGCCCGGATAGGCCACGCCGCAAACTGAGTTTCAAATTGGTAATTG
GACCCTTTATTAAGATTTCACACAGATCAGCCGACTGCGAATAGAAACTCACCGTTCTTGAGCAAATGTT
TCCTGGGCGCCGGTATGTGTCGCTCGTTGCAGAATAGTCCGCGTGTCCGGTTGACCAGCTGCCGCCATCC
GGAGCCCGGCTGATTGACCGCCCCAAAGATGTCCATATTGTGCCAGGCATAGGTGAGGTTCTCGGCTAGT
TGGCCGCTCCCTGAACCGGAGTCCTCCGGCGGACTGGGTGGCCGGAGCGTGCCGTAGTTTTTGGCCTGCC
CGAAGCCCTGGTTAATGCAGCTCTGCGAAGCCGCTCCGCTGTCACCCTGCAATGATAGGGGATCTCAAAT
ATCAACTACAAGCGTTATGCTCATCTAACCCCGAACAAAAAGTACCCCGAAGTATCCTACGAAGTAGGTT
TATACTTTTATTTATTTTTTGTGCATCTAGGATCAGCTTAAAATATCTGGTTGTTATATTTTTTGTAAAA
AAGAATATAGTCGAAAATGAATGCCTTTAGATGTCTTGATCATGATATGATCTCAAAAATTGTCTTATAT
AGCGAGAACAGCTACCAGAATAATCTGTTTCGTGTCACTATTTGTTTGTGCAATTGCGGTTTGGGATTTT
TGTGGGTCGCAGTTCTCACGCCGCAGACAATTTGATGTTGCAATCGCAGTTCCTATAGATCAAGTGAACT
TAAGATGTATGCACATGTACTACTCACATTGTTCAGATGCTCGGCAGATGGGTGTTTGCTGCCTCCGCGA
ATTAATAGCTCCTGATCCTCTTGGCCCATTGCCGGGATTTTTCACACTTTCCCCTGCTTACCCACCCAAA
ACCAATCACCACCCCAATCACTCAAAAAACAAACAAAAATAAGAAGCGAGAGGAGTTTTGGCACAGCACT
TTGTGTTTAATTGATGGCGTAAACCGCTTGGAGCTTCGTCACGAAACCGCTGACAAAATGCAACTGAAGG
CGGACATTGACGCTACGTAACGCTACAAACGGTGGCGAAAGAGATAGCGGACGCAGCGGCGAAAGAGACG
GCGATATTTCTGTGGACAGAGAAGGAGGCAAACAGCGCTGACTTTGAGTGGAATGTCATTTTGAGTGAGA
GGTAATCGAAAGAACCTGGTACATCAAATACCCTTGGATCGAAGTAAATTTAAAACTGATCAGATAAGTT
CAATGATATCCAGTGCAGTAAAAAAAAAAAATGTTTTTTTTATCTACTTTCCGCAAAAATGGGTTTTATT
AACTTACATACATACTAGAATTGGCCGCTCTAGCCCCCCCTCGAATGTTCTCTCTCTTCTCTTCTCTCTC
TCTTTCTCGAATGTTCTCTCTCTTCTCTTCTCTCTCTCTTTCTCGAGGTCATCAAGCTTAGGAGATCTTT
AACGGGGAACTTGAAGAAGTGCATATTGGGGTTGCGGCTAGAACCCACCGGACAATCACGAAAACAACAC
TTAGTGCCGCCCATTTGTTTAAATATAAGCAAACAACTTTTATGTTATTAGTGGTGGAAGTGTTAGCGTC
AGCTGGTGATATCGATGGGAGGCATCGATAACAGAATTGACCGAAACCAAATGATCGATATGACACTTCT
TAATTAATGAGAGATTTTTTACTTGACTGGGCTTGTAGCAGGTTTTGCACAGAAGCAATTATTTTCCGGA
ATGTGAAATGTCTGCTTTTTAGCTAATTACAACAAAAACTTTCCAATTTTTGTTCCCCAAACCCACTCAA
GTGATTTCAAATTTTACCGTCCGCTTAAAATGGAACTAGTTTATTCCAGAGGAACCAGCTTGCACCACCA
AGTCTCTGAAACTCTGGAAATATCGATAGTCTGGTGGAGAAAAGTATTCATAAATATAAATAAAAATTAA
CAGGTCATAAGCTGATTTGTTTATTATTTACTGTTAAAACAAGTAAAATAATATTGGGAACAATTAAATT
TTCCATTTTCCTAATTACAGTATAAGCCTAGTGGGCGTTTTGATATCCAATTGTAATGTTTTAAGCAATC
CCAGTGGGCTTTGCTCAATCGTTCGGACCACTTAGACGAATTTCCACCAAACTTAGTTCAGTATAATTTT
TGAATTCGCCCGCACAGGTTGCGCACTTTTCGACCGTATCACAACACTGATCTACCCTAGTATTCACAGG
AAGTTGCATCCCTGGCATCCAGAAGCCTCTAGAAGTTTCTAGAGACTTCCAGTTCGGGTCGGGTTTTTCT
ATAAAAGCAGACGCGCGGCGTTTGCCGGTTCGAGTCTTGAAAAAAATTTCGTATCAAGCTAGCTTATCGA
TACCGTCGACCTCGAGGGGGGGCCCGGTACATCGAATTCCTGCAGCCCGGGGGATCGATCCACCGCGGCC
GCAATGGGCCCAAAAAAGAAAAGAAAAGTTGGCTACCCCTACGACGTGCCCGACTACGCCATCGAAGGCC
GCCATATGCTAGCCGTTAAAATGGCTTCTAACTTTACTCAGTTCGTTCTCGTCGACAATGGCGGAACTGG
CGACGTGACTGTCGCCCCAAGCAACTTCGCTAACGGGATCGCTGAATGGATCAGCTCTAACTCGCGTTCA
CAGGCTTACAAAGTAACCTGTAGCGTTCGTCAGAGCTCTGCGCAGAATCGCAAATACACCATCAAAGTCG
AGGTGCCTAAAGGCGCCTGGCGTTCGTACTTAAATATGGAACTAACCATTCCAATTTTCGCCACGAATTC
CGACTGCGAGCTTATTGTTAAGGCAATGCAAGGTCTCCTAAAAGATGGAAACCCGATTCCCTCAGCAATC
GCAGCAAACTCCGGCATCTACGCCATGGCTTCTAACTTTACTCAGTTCGTTCTCGTCGACAATGGCGGAA
CTGGCGACGTGACTGTCGCCCCAAGCAACTTCGCTAACGGGATCGCTGAATGGATCAGCTCTAACTCGCG
TTCACAGGCTTACAAAGTAACCTGTAGCGTTCGTCAGAGCTCTGCGCAGAATCGCAAATACACCATCAAA
GTCGAGGTGCCTAAAGGCGCCTGGCGTTCGTACTTAAATATGGAACTAACCATTCCAATTTTCGCCACGA
ATTCCGACTGCGAGCTTATTGTTAAGGCAATGCAAGGTCTCCTAAAAGATGGAAACCCGATTCCCTCAGC
AATCGCAGCAAACTCCGGCATCTACGCGGATTCTAGAGTGAGCAAGGGCGAGGAGCTGATTAAGGAGAAC
ATGCACATGAAGCTGTACATGGAGGGCACCGTGAACAACCACCACTTCAAGTGCACATCCGAGGGCGAAG
GCAAGCCCTACGAGGGCACCCAGACCATGAGAATCAAGGTGGTCGAGGGCGGCCCTCTCCCCTTCGCCTT
CGACATCCTGGCTACCAGCTTCATGTACGGCAGCAGAACCTTCATCAACCACACCCAGGGCATCCCCGAC
TTCTTTAAGCAGTCCTTCCCTGAGGGCTTCACATGGGAGAGAGTCACCACATACGAAGACGGGGGCGTGC
TGACCGCTACCCAGGACACCAGCCTCCAGGACGGCTGCCTCATCTACAACGTCAAGATCAGAGGGGTGAA
CTTCCCATCCAACGGCCCTGTGATGCAGAAGAAAACACTCGGCTGGGAGGCCAACACCGAGATGCTGTAC
CCCGCTGACGGCGGCCTGGAAGGCAGAACCGACATGGCCCTGAAGCTCGTGGGCGGGGGCCACCTGATCT
GCAACTTCAAGACCACATACAGATCCAAGAAACCCGCTAAGAACCTCAAGATGCCCGGCGTCTACTATGT
GGACCACAGACTGGAAAGAATCAAGGAGGCCGACAAAGAGACCTACGTCGAGCAGCACGAGGTGGCTGTG
GCCAGATACTGCGACCTCCCTAGCAAACTGGGGCACAAACTTAATGGCATGGACGAGCTGTACAAGACCG
GTTCAGGTTCATCAGGCACAGCTAGTTCAACTAGAATGGTGAGCAAGGGCGAGGAGCTGATTAAGGAGAA
CATGCACATGAAGCTGTACATGGAGGGCACCGTGAACAACCACCACTTCAAGTGCACATCCGAGGGCGAA
GGCAAGCCCTACGAGGGCACCCAGACCATGAGAATCAAGGTGGTCGAGGGCGGCCCTCTCCCCTTCGCCT
TCGACATCCTGGCTACCAGCTTCATGTACGGCAGCAGAACCTTCATCAACCACACCCAGGGCATCCCCGA
CTTCTTTAAGCAGTCCTTCCCTGAGGGCTTCACATGGGAGAGAGTCACCACATACGAAGACGGGGGCGTG
CTGACCGCTACCCAGGACACCAGCCTCCAGGACGGCTGCCTCATCTACAACGTCAAGATCAGAGGGGTGA
ACTTCCCATCCAACGGCCCTGTGATGCAGAAGAAAACACTCGGCTGGGAGGCCAACACCGAGATGCTGTA
CCCCGCTGACGGCGGCCTGGAAGGCAGAACCGACATGGCCCTGAAGCTCGTGGGCGGGGGCCACCTGATC
TGCAACTTCAAGACCACATACAGATCCAAGAAACCCGCTAAGAACCTCAAGATGCCCGGCGTCTACTATG
TGGACCACAGACTGGAAAGAATCAAGGAGGCCGACAAAGAGACCTACGTCGAGCAGCACGAGGTGGCTGT
GGCCAGATACTGCGACCTCCCTAGCAAACTGGGGCACAAACTTAATGGCATGGACGAGCTGTACAAGTAA
ATCGATAGATCCTAATCAACCTCTGGATTACAAAATTTGTGAAAGATTGACTGGTATTCTTAACTATGTT
GCTCCTTTTACGCTATGTGGATACGCTGCG
