>Addgene plasmid #71242 | pHsp83-NLS-HA-2xMCP-2xTagRFP-T | depositor partial sequence | sequence record 127264 | Sequencing primer (NLS_for) ATGGGCCCAAAAAAGAAAAGAAAA
AGAGTTGGCTACCCCTACGACGTGCCCGACTACGCCATCGAAGGCCGCCATATGCTAGCCGTTAAAATGG
CTTCTAACTTTACTCAGTTCGTTCTCGTCGACAATGGCGGAACTGGCGACGTGACTGTCGCCCCAAGCAA
CTTCGCTAACGGGATCGCTGAATGGATCAGCTCTAACTCGCGTTCACAGGCTTACAAAGTAACCTGTAGC
GTTCGTCAGAGCTCTGCGCAGAATCGCAAATACACCATCAAAGTCGAGGTGCCTAAAGGCGCCTGGCGTT
CGTACTTAAATATGGAACTAACCATTCCAATTTTCGCCACGAATTCCGACTGCGAGCTTATTGTTAAGGC
AATGCAAGGTCTCCTAAAAGATGGAAACCCGATTCCCTCAGCAATCGCAGCAAACTCCGGCATCTACGCC
ATGGCTTCTAACTTTACTCAGTTCGTTCTCGTCGACAATGGCGGAACTGGCGACGTGACTGTCGCCCCAA
GCAACTTCGCTAACGGGATCGCTGAATGGATCAGCTCTAACTCGCGTTCACAGGCTTACAAAGTAACCTG
TAGCGTTCGTCAGAGCTCTGCGCAGAATCGCAAATACACCATCAAAGTCGAGGTGCCTAAAGGCGCCTGG
CGTTCGTACTTAAATATGGAACTAACCATTCCAATTTTCGCCACGAATTCCGACTGCGAGCTTATTGTTA
AGGCAATGCAAGGTCTCCTAAAAGATGGAAACCCGATTCCCTCAGCAATCGCAGCAAACTCCGGCATCTA
CGCGGATTCTAGAGTGAGCAAGGGCGAGGAGCTGATTAAGGAGAACATGCACATGAAGCTGTACATGGAG
GGCACCGTGAACAACCACCACTTCAAGTGCACATCCGAGGGCGAAGGCAAGCCCTACGAGGGCACCCAGA
CCATGAGAATCAAGGTGGTCGAGGGCGGCCCTCTCCCCTTCGCCTTCGACATCCTGGCTACCAGCTTCAT
GTACGGCAGCAGAACCTTCATCAACCACACCCAGGGCATCCCCGACTTCTTTAAGCAGTCCTTCCCTGAG
GGCTTCACATGGGAAGNNAGTCACCACATACGAANAACGGGGGCGTGCTGACCGCTACCCAGGANNCCAG
CCTCCAGGANGGNNGCCTCATCTACAACGTCAAGNNNCNAAAGGGGTGAACTTCCCATCCAANNGGCCCT
