>Addgene plasmid #71242 | pHsp83-NLS-HA-2xMCP-2xTagRFP-T | addgene partial sequence | sequence record 130677 | pCasper-F 5'-gggttttattaacttacat-3'
CTTTCTCGAGGTCATCAAGCTTAGGAGATCTTTAACGGGGAACTTGAAGAAGTGCATATTGGGGTTGCGG
CTAGAACCCACCGGACAATCACGAAAACAANACTTAGTGCCGCCCATTTGTTTAAATATAAGCAAACAAC
TTTTATGTTATTAGTGGTGGAAGTGTTAGCGTCAGCTGGTGATATCGATGGGAGGCATCGATAACAGAAT
TGACCGAAACCAAATGATCGATATAACACTTCTTAATTAATGAGAGATTTTTTACTTGACTGGGCTTGTA
GCAGGTTTTGCACAGAAGCAATTATTTTCCGGAATGTGAAATGTCTGCTTTTTAGCTAATTACAACAAAA
ACTTTCCAATTTTTGTTCNCCAAACCCACTCAAGTGATTTCAAATTTTACCGTCCGCTTAAAGATGGAAC
TAGTTTATTCCAGAGGAACCAGCTTGCACCACCAAGTCTCTGAAACTCTGGAAATATCGATAGTCTGGTG
GAGAAAAGTATTCATAAATATAAATAAAAATTAACAGGNCATAAGCTGATTTGTTTATTATTTACTGTTA
AAACAAGTAAAATAATATTGGGAACAATTAAATTTTCCATTTTCCTAATTACAGT
