>Addgene plasmid #71242 | pHsp83-NLS-HA-2xMCP-2xTagRFP-T | addgene partial sequence | sequence record 130680 | WPRE-R 5'-CATAGCGTAAAAGGAGCAACA-3'
TTGATTAGGATCTATCGATTTACTTGTACAGCTCGTCCATGCCATTAAGTTTGTGCCCCAGTTTGCTAGG
GAGGTCGCAGTATCTGGCCACAGCCACCTCGTGCTGCTCGACGTAGGTCTCTTTGTCGGCCTCCTTGATT
CTTTCCAGTCTGTGGTCCACATAGTAGACGCCGGGCATCTTGAGGTTCTTAGCGGGTTTCTTGGATCTGT
ATGTGGTCTTGAAGTTGCAGATCAGGTGGCCCCCGCCCACGAGCTTCAGGGCCATGTCGGTTCTGCCTTC
CAGGCCGCCGTCAGCGGGGTACAGCATCTCGGTGTTGGCCTCCCAGCCGAGTGTTTTCTTCTGCATCACA
GGGCCGTTGGATGGGAAGTTCACCCCTCTGATCTTGACGTTGTAGATGAGGCAGCCGTCCTGGAGGCTGG
TGTCCTGGGTAGCGGTCAGCACGCCCCCGTCTTCGTATGTGGTGACTCTCTCCCATGTGAAGCCCTCAGG
GAAGGACTGCTTAAAGAAGTCGGGGATGCCCTGGGTGTGGTTGATGAAGGTTCTGCTGCCGTACATGAAG
CTGGTAGCCAGGATGTCGAAGGCGAAGGGGAGAGGGCCGCCCTCGACCACCTTGATTCTCATGGTCTGGG
TGCCCTCGTAGGGCTTGCCTTCGCCCTCGGATGTGCACTTGAAGTGGTGGTTGTTCACGGTGCC
