>Addgene plasmid #71242 | pHsp83-NLS-HA-2xMCP-2xTagRFP-T | addgene partial sequence | sequence record 132228 | HA-F1 5'-GCTACCCCTACGACGTGCCC-3'
AATGGCTTCTAACTTTACTCAGTTCGTTCTCGTCGACAATGGCGGAACTGGCGACGTGACTGTCGCCCCA
AGCAACTTCGCTAACGGGATCGCTGAATGGATCAGCTCTAACTCGCGTTCACAGGCTTACAAAGTAACCT
GTAGCGTTCGTCAGAGCTCTGCGCAGAATCGCAAATACACCATCAAAGTCGAGGTGCCTAAAGGCGCCTG
GCGTTCGTACTTAAATATGGAACTAACCATTCCAATTTTCGCCACGAATTCCGACTGCGAGCTTATTGTT
AAGGCAATGCAAGGTCTCCTAAAAGATGGAAACCCGATTCCCTCAGCAATCGCAGCAAACTCCGGCATCT
ACGCCATGGCTTCTAACTTTACTCAGTTCGTTCTCGTCGACAATGGCGGAACTGGCGACGTGACTGTCGC
CCCAAGCAACTTCGCTAACGGGATCGCTGAATGGATCAGCTCTAACTCGCGTTCACAGGCTTACAAAGTA
ACCTGTAGCGTTCGTCAGAGCTCTGCGCAGAATCGCAAATACACCATCAAAGTCGAGGTGCCTAAAGGCG
CCTGGCGTTCGTACTTAAATATGGAACTAACCATTCCAATTTTCGCCACGAATTCCGACTGCGAGCTTAT
TGTTAAGGCAATGCAAGGTCTCCTAAAAGATGGAAACCCGATTCCCTCAGCAATCGCAGCAAACTCCGGC
ATCTACGCGGATTCTAGAGTGAGCAAGGGCGAGGAGCTGATTAAGGAGAACATGCACATGAAGCTGTACA
TGGAGGGCACCGTGAACAACCACCACTTCAAGTGCACATCCGAGG
